>Addgene plasmid #230125 | AiP12683 - pAAV-AiE0644h-minBG-SYFP2-WPRE3-BGHpA (Alias: CN2683) | addgene full sequence | sequence record 462664 | Addgene NGS Result
CCTGCAGGCAGCTGCGCGCTCGCTCGCTCACTGAGGCCGCCCGGGCGTCGGGCGACCTTTGGTCGCCCGG
CCTCAGTGAGCGAGCGAGCGCGCAGAGAGGGAGTGGCCAACTCCATCACTAGGGGTTCCTGCGGCCGCAC
GCGTTGCCAGCCACTTCTACCTTCAAGGGGGACTCGCGGCCGGGTTTACGCGCGAAGGATGGGTGCCAGG
GAAACTGACTTCTAGACGACCCGCTCCGCGAGAGACTGACAACTCAGTCCTGCGGGCTTTCGGGGCGCCC
AGACCAGTCCTTAGCCAGAGGATCTGGGGCTGCACAGCTCCCGGACCCTGGAGGGGGTGGTCCGGGGGTG
GGAGACTGCGAGCATCAGCCCACGCCGGCCCCCTCCCACCCTGCGGCGGCGAGGTGGGAAGGGCCAGGAT
GCGAGCTTAGCACCTCCCCTAGAAATGCAGCACTTCGCCCCCCCACCTCCCCTGCCCTCGGCGCTCCCTC
TTTCACGCGCTCCCTCCCGCCTCCTTCCCAAGGGCGCCCTTCTTCTGCCCCCAGCTCACGTCTGAATCCC
TCGGCGCCCCCTTTCTCTTCTCCTAGCCCCTTCCTCACGTCCCCTGCCTCCGGGTATTTCCTCTCTCCAA
TCCCCCACCCCCGCACCGCCTGATTCCGAGGGGCGGGAGCGCATTGGGCTGCGCACGGGTGGGGGCGCCG
CGCCAGCTTCGCGTAGCTGCTCTGACGCCGCTGCCGCCGCCGCCGCCGCCGCCGCCCTCCGCAGCCCAGC
TCGCGCCCCGCGGCAGCTCCGCAGTGCACTAGCCACCACCGCCGCCGCCGCCGCTCCGCCAGACCTGCTG
CCAGCTTGCCCGGTCCAGCCCTGAGAGAGCCTCGAACGCCAGCTGCGAGGGTCATGAGCGAGCTCGGGCT
GGGCATAAAAGTCAGGGCAGAGCCATCTATTGCTTACATTTGCTTCTGGGATCCAGATCTTTCGAAGCTA
GCGCTACCGGTCGCCACCATGGTGAGCAAGGGCGAGGAGCTGTTCACCGGGGTGGTGCCCATCCTGGTCG
AGCTGGACGGCGACGTAAACGGCCACAAGTTCAGCGTGTCCGGCGAGGGCGAGGGCGATGCCACCTACGG
CAAGCTGACCCTGAAGCTGATCTGCACCACCGGCAAGCTGCCCGTGCCCTGGCCCACCCTCGTGACCACC
CTGGGCTACGGCGTGCAGTGCTTCGCCCGCTACCCCGACCACATGAAGCAGCACGACTTCTTCAAGTCCG
CCATGCCCGAAGGCTACGTCCAGGAGCGCACCATCTTCTTCAAGGACGACGGCAACTACAAGACCCGCGC
CGAGGTGAAGTTCGAGGGCGACACCCTGGTGAACCGCATCGAGCTGAAGGGCATCGACTTCAAGGAGGAC
GGCAACATCCTGGGGCACAAGCTGGAGTACAACTACAACAGCCACAACGTCTATATCACCGCCGACAAGC
AGAAGAACGGCATCAAGGCCAACTTCAAGATCCGCCACAACATCGAGGACGGCGGCGTGCAGCTCGCCGA
CCACTACCAGCAGAACACCCCCATCGGCGACGGCCCCGTGCTGCTGCCCGACAACCACTACCTGAGCTAC
CAGTCCAAGCTGAGCAAAGACCCCAACGAGAAGCGCGATCACATGGTCCTGCTGGAGTTCGTGACCGCCG
CCGGGATCACTCTCGGCATGGACGAGCTGTACAAGTAAGTCGACGGCGCGCCGCGGCCGCGAATTCGATA
TCATAATCAACCTCTGGATTACAAAATTTGTGAAAGATTGACTGGTATTCTTAACTATGTTGCTCCTTTT
ACGCTATGTGGATACGCTGCTTTAATGCCTTTGTATCATGCTATTGCTTCCCGTATGGCTTTCATTTTCT
CCTCCTTGTATAAATCCTGGTTAGTTCTTGCCACGGCGGAACTCATCGCCGCCTGCCTTGCCCGCTGCTG
GACAGGGGCTCGGCTGTTGGGCACTGACAATTCCGTGGCTCGAGAGATCTTCGACTGTGCCTTCTAGTTG
CCAGCCATCTGTTGTTTGCCCCTCCCCCGTGCCTTCCTTGACCCTGGAAGGTGCCACTCCCACTGTCCTT
TCCTAATAAAATGAGGAAATTGCATCGCATTGTCTGAGTAGGTGTCATTCTATTCTGGGGGGTGGGGTGG
GGCAGGACAGCAAGGGGGAGGATTGGGAAGACAATAGCAGGCATGAGATCTCACGTGCGGACCGAGCGGC
CGCAGGAACCCCTAGTGATGGAGTTGGCCACTCCCTCTCTGCGCGCTCGCTCGCTCACTGAGGCCGGGCG
ACCAAAGGTCGCCCGACGCCCGGGCTTTGCCCGGGCGGCCTCAGTGAGCGAGCGAGCGCGCAGCTGCCTG
CAGGGGCGCCTGATGCGGTATTTTCTCCTTACGCATCTGTGCGGTATTTCACACCGCATA
[95 nt withheld, positions 2441-2535]
T
[46 nt withheld, positions 2537-2582]
C
[141 nt withheld, positions 2584-2724]
CCTTTGACGTTGGAGTCCACGTTCTTT
[37 nt withheld, positions 2752-2788]
ACTCTATCTCGGGCTATTCTTTTGATTTATAAGGGATTTTGCCGATTTCGGTCTATTGGTTAAAAAATGA
GCTGATTTAACAAAAATTTAACGCGAATTTTAACAAAATATTAACGTTTACAATTTTATGGTGCACTCTC
AGTACAATCTGCTCTGATGCCGCATAGTTAAGCCAGCCCCGACACCCGCCAACACCCGCTGACGCGCCCT
GACGGGCTTGTCTGCTCCCGGCATCCGCTTACAGACAAGCTGTGACCGTCTCCGGGAGCTGCATGTGTCA
GAGGTTTTCACCGTCATCACCGAAACGCGCGAGACGAAAGGGCCTCGTGATACGCCTATTTTTATAGGTT
AATGTCATGATAATAATGGTTTCTTAGACGTCAGGTGGCACTTTTCGGGGAAATGTGCGCGGAACCCCTA
TTTGTTTATTTTTCTAAATACATTCAAATATGTATCCGCTCATGAGACAATAACCCTGATAAATGCTTCA
ATAATATTGAAAAAGGAAGAGTATGAGTATTCAACATTTCCGTGTCGCCCTTATTCCCTTTTTTGCGGCA
TTTTGCCTTCCTGTTTTTGCTCACCCAGAAACGCTGGTGAAAGTAAAAGATGCTGAAGATCAGTTGGGTG
CACGAGTGGGTTACATCGAACTGGATCTCAACAGCGGTAAGATCCTTGAGAGTTTTCGCCCCGAAGAACG
TTTTCCAATGATGAGCACTTTTAAAGTTCTGCTATGTGGCGCGGTATTATCCCGTATTGACGCCGGGCAA
GAGCAACTCGGTCGCCGCATACACTATTCTCAGAATGACTTGGTTGAGTACTCACCAGTCACAGAAAAGC
ATCTTACGGATGGCATGACAGTAAGAGAATTATGCAGTGCTGCCATAACCATGAGTGATAACACTGCGGC
CAACTTACTTCTGACAACGATCGGAGGACCGAAGGAGCTAACCGCTTTTTTGCACAACATGGGGGATCAT
GTAACTCGCCTTGATCGTTGGGAACCGGAGCTGAATGAAGCCATACCAAACGACGAGCGTGACACCACGA
TGCCTGTAGCAATGGCAACAACGTTGCGCAAACTATTAACTGGCGAACTACTTACTCTAGCTTCCCGGCA
ACAATTAATAGACTGGATGGAGGCGGATAAAGTTGCAGGACCACTTCTGCGCTCGGCCCTTCCGGCTGGC
TGGTTTATTGCTGATAAATCTGGAGCCGGTGAGCGTGGGTCTCGCGGTATCATTGCAGCACTGGGGCCAG
ATGGTAAGCCCTCCCGTATCGTAGTTATCTACACGACGGGGAGTCAGGCAACTATGGATGAACGAAATAG
ACAGATCGCTGAGATAGGTGCCTCACTGATTAAGCATTGGTAACTGTCAGACCAAGTTTACTCATATATA
CTTTAGATTGATTTAAAACTTCATTTTTAATTTAAAAGGATCTAGGTGAAGATCCTTTTTGATAATCTCA
TGACCAAAATCCCTTAACGTGAGTTTTCGTTCCACTGAGCGTCAGACCCCGTAGAAAAGATCAAAGGATC
TTCTTGAGATCCTTTTTTTCTGCGCGTAATCTGCTGCTTGCAAACAAAAAAACCACCGCTACCAGCGGTG
GTTTGTTTGCCGGATCAAGAGCTACCAACTCTTTTTCCGAAGGTAACTGGCTTCAGCAGAGCGCAGATAC
CAAATACTGTTCTTCTAGTGTAGCCGTAGTTAGGCCACCACTTCAAGAACTCTGTAGCACCGCCTACATA
CCTCGCTCTGCTAATCCTGTTACCAGTGGCTGCTGCCAGTGGCGATAAGTCGTGTCTTACCGGGTTGGAC
TCAAGACGATAGTTACCGGATAAGGCGCAGCGGTCGGGCTGAACGGGGGGTTCGTGCACACAGCCCAGCT
TGGAGCGAACGACCTACACCGAACTGAGATACCTACAGCGTGAGCTATGAGAAAGCGCCACGCTTCCCGA
AGGGAGAAAGGCGGACAGGTATCCGGTAAGCGGCAGGGTCGGAACAGGAGAGCGCACGAGGGAGCTTCCA
GGGGGAAACGCCTGGTATCTTTATAGTCCTGTCGGGTTTCGCCACCTCTGACTTGAGCGTCGATTTTTGT
GATGCTCGTCAGGGGGGCGGAGCCTATGGAAAAACGCCAGCAACGCGGCCTTTTTACGGTTCCTGGCCTT
TTGCTGGCCTTTTGCTCACATGT
Features (pLannotate 1.2.2; 15 found; start..end, strand, type, name):
     12..39      +  repeat_region  AAV2 ITR (fragment): inverted terminal repeat of adeno-associated virus serotype 2 inverted
     68..95      +  repeat_region  AAV2 ITR (fragment): inverted terminal repeat of adeno-associated virus serotype 2 inverted
    739..756     -  promoter       chicken β-actin promoter (fragment): contains a 21-bp deletion relative to the standard chicken β-actin promoter
    999..1715    +  CDS            SYFP2: SYFP2 is a basic (constitutively fluorescent) yellow fluorescent protein published in 2006, derived from Aequorea victoria. It is reported to be a very rapidly-maturing monomer with moderate acid sensitivity.
   1755..1912    +  misc_feature   WPRE (fragment): woodchuck hepatitis virus posttranscriptional regulatory element
   1918..1998    +  misc_feature   WPRE (fragment): woodchuck hepatitis virus posttranscriptional regulatory element
   2015..2126    +  polyA_signal   bGH poly(A) signal: bovine growth hormone polyadenylation signal
   2244..2384    +  repeat_region  AAV2 ITR: inverted terminal repeat of adeno-associated virus serotype 2 inverted
   2389..2440    -  misc_feature   bom (fragment): basis of mobility region from pBR322
   2459..2914    +  rep_origin     f1 ori (sequence partly withheld): f1 bacteriophage origin of replication; arrow indicates direction of (+) strand synthesis
   2915..2964    -  misc_feature   bom (fragment): basis of mobility region from pBR322
   3066..3101    -  CDS            rop (fragment): Rop protein, which maintains plasmids at low copy number; rop
   3196..3300    +  promoter       AmpR promoter: bla
   3301..4161    +  CDS            AmpR: β-lactamase; bla; confers resistance to ampicillin, carbenicillin, and related antibiotics
   4332..4920    +  rep_origin     ori: high-copy-number ColE1/pMB1/pBR322/pUC origin of replication
