[The description below was written by a language model from this plasmid's Addgene catalogue record and pLannotate feature annotations shown in this document.]
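Description:
AiP12683 - pAAV-AiE0644h-minBG-SYFP2-WPRE3-BGHpA (alias CN2683) is an AAV transfer plasmid of about 5 kb, built on a pAAV2 backbone and intended for packaging a recombinant adeno-associated virus genome for delivery to brain tissue. It is maintained in bacteria as a high-copy plasmid through a ColE1/pUC-type origin and is selected with ampicillin through the β-lactamase gene and its native promoter. An f1 phage origin is also present in the backbone. The recorded host is a recombination-deficient "stable" strain, a common choice for limiting rearrangement of the repeat-rich ITRs. The annotation finds one complete AAV2 inverted terminal repeat downstream of the cassette. Upstream it finds only short ITR fragments, which may reflect the difficulty of sequencing and annotating these hairpin structures rather than a true truncation.

Between the ITRs, the enhancer AiE0644h sits in front of a minimal β-globin promoter (minBG). This promoter has little activity of its own, so expression depends largely on the enhancer. Neither the enhancer nor minBG was recognised by the automated annotation. The short reverse-strand match to the chicken β-actin promoter in this region is probably incidental. The cassette drives SYFP2, a fast-maturing monomeric yellow fluorescent protein derived from Aequorea victoria. It is followed by WPRE3, a shortened woodchuck hepatitis virus posttranscriptional element that boosts transcript expression and is annotated here as two WPRE fragments. A bovine growth hormone polyadenylation signal ends the cassette.

The construct is an enhancer-reporter AAV, in which yellow fluorescence shows which brain cell populations AiE0644h labels. It belongs to a larger set of enhancer AAV tools for genetic access to cortical cell types. The record does not state which cell population this enhancer targets.
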