Addgene plasmid #230125: AiP12683 - pAAV-AiE0644h-minBG-SYFP2-WPRE3-BGHpA (Alias: CN2683)
Purpose: AiE0644h is an enhancer sequence, designed to drive AAV-mediated transgene expression in specific populations of brain cells
Depositing lab: Allen Institute for Brain Science & Boaz Levi. Depositing organization: Allen Institute. Publication: A suite of enhancer AAVs and transgenic mouse lines for genetic access to cortical cell types. Ben-Simon Y, Hooper M, Narayan S, Daigle TL, Dwivedi D, Way SW, Oster A, Stafford DA, Mich JK, Taormina MJ, Martinez RA, Opitz-Araya X, Roth JR, Alexander JR, Allen S, Amster A, Arbuckle J, Ayala A, Baker PM, Bakken TE, Barcelli T, Barta S, Bendrick J, Bertagnolli D, Bielstein C, Bishwakarma P, Bowlus J, Boyer G, Brouner K, Casian B, Casper T, Chakka AB, Chakrabarty R, Chance RK, Chavan S, Clark M, Colbert K, Collman F, Daniel S, Departee M, DiValentin P, Donadio N, Dotson N, Egdorf T, Fliss T, Gabitto M, Garcia J, Gary A, Gasperini M, Gloe J, Goldy J, Gore BB, Graybuck L, Greisman N, Haeseleer F, Halterman C, Haradon Z, Hastings SD, Helback O, Ho W, Hockemeyer D, Huang C, Huff S, Hunker A, Johansen N, Jones D, Juneau Z, Kalmbach B, Kannan M, Khem S, Kussick E, Kutsal R, Larsen R, Lee C, Lee AY, Leibly M, Lenz GH, Li S, Liang E, Lusk N, Madigan Z, Malloy J, Malone J, McCue R, Melchor J, Mollenkopf T, Moosman S, Morin E, Newman D, Ng L, Ngo K, Omstead V, Otto S, Oyama A, Pena N, Pham T, Phillips E, Pom CA, Potekhina L, Ransford S, Ray PL, Rette D, Reynoldson C, Rimorin C, Rocha D, Ruiz A, Sanchez REA, Sawyer L, Sedeno-Cortes A, Sevigny JP, Shapovalova N, Shepard N, Shulga L, Sigler AR, Siverts L, Soliman S, Somasundaram S, Staats B, Stewart K, Szelenyi E, Tieu M, Trader C, Tran A, van Velthoven CTJ, Walker M, Wang Y, Weed N, Wirthlin M, Wood T, Wynalda B, Yao Z, Zhou T, Ariza J, Dee N, Reding M, Ronellenfitch K, Mufti S, Sunkin SM, Smith KA, Esposito L, Waters J, Thyagarajan B, Yao S, Lein ES, Zeng H, Levi BP, Ngai J, Ting JT, Tasic B. Cell. 2025 May 16:S0092-8674(25)00513-6. doi: 10.1016/j.cell.2025.05.002. PubMed 40403729.
Backbone
  Vector backbone: pAAV2
  Vector type: AAV
Growth in bacteria
  Bacterial resistance: Ampicillin, 100 μg/mL
  Growth temperature: 37°C
  Growth strain: NEB Stable
  Copy number: High Copy
Gene/Insert
  Gene/Insert name: SYFP2
  Species: Synthetic
  Promoter: minBG
  Cloning method: Gibson Cloning
Terms and licenses: Academic/Nonprofit Terms; Industry Terms: Not Available to Industry
How to cite: AiP12683 - pAAV-AiE0644h-minBG-SYFP2-WPRE3-BGHpA (Alias: CN2683) was a gift from Allen Institute for Brain Science & Boaz Levi (Addgene plasmid # 230125 ; http://n2t.net/addgene:230125 ; RRID:Addgene_230125)
